Addgene plasmid #118995: pFGL1259R
Purpose: mCherry (without start and stop codons) in pGFL1010
Depositing lab: Naweed Naqvi. Depositing organization: Temasek Life Sciences Laboratory. Publication: Cellular Dynamics and Genomic Identity of Centromeres in Cereal Blast Fungus. Yadav V, Yang F, Reza MH, Liu S, Valent B, Sanyal K, Naqvi NI. MBio. 2019 Jul 30;10(4). pii: mBio.01581-19. doi: 10.1128/mBio.01581-19. PubMed 31363034.
Backbone
  Vector backbone: pFGL1010
  Backbone manufacturer: Naweed Lab
  Backbone size w/o insert (bp): 10383
  Total vector size (bp): 11085
  Modifications to backbone: Insertion of mCherry (without start and stop codons)
  Vector type: Fungal expression
  Selectable markers: Sulfonylurea (Chlorimuron ethyl)
Growth in bacteria
  Bacterial resistance: Kanamycin, 50 μg/mL
  Growth temperature: 37°C
  Growth strain: DH5alpha
  Copy number: High Copy
Gene/Insert
  Gene/Insert name: mCherry (without start and stop codons)
  Species: Synthetic
  Insert size (bp): 717
  Promoter: promoter less
  Cloning method: Restriction Enzyme; 5′ cloning site Kpn I (not destroyed); 3′ cloning site BamH I (not destroyed)
  Sequencing primers: 5′ CTCGGTACCGTGAGCAAGGGCGAGGAGGATAA; 3′ CGCGGATCCCTTGTACAGCTCGTCCATGCCGC
Terms and licenses: Academic/Nonprofit Terms; Industry Terms: Not Available to Industry
How to cite: pFGL1259R was a gift from Naweed Naqvi (Addgene plasmid # 118995 ; http://n2t.net/addgene:118995 ; RRID:Addgene_118995)
