[The description below was written by a language model from this plasmid's Addgene catalogue record and pLannotate feature annotations shown in this document.]
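Description:
pFGL1259R is a fungal expression and tagging vector built on the pFGL1010 backbone. The feature table shows this to be an Agrobacterium-type binary plasmid. It carries left and right T-DNA border repeats of the nopaline C58 type, along with the pVS1 replication and stability functions (RepA, StaA, oriV) that maintain such vectors in Agrobacterium. For propagation in E. coli it has a ColE1/pBR322-family origin with the bom mobilisation region. Bacterial selection is by kanamycin through an aphA-3 aminoglycoside phosphotransferase gene. Selection in the fungal host uses sulfonylurea (chlorimuron ethyl). This matches an annotated coding region homologous to ILV2/SMR1, the acetolactate synthase that sulfonylurea herbicides target, presumably in a resistant form. A CaMV polyadenylation signal sits next to the left border.

The payload is a synthetic mCherry coding sequence lacking both start and stop codons, cloned between KpnI and BamHI sites that remain intact. It is flanked by the remnants of a pUC-type multiple cloning site and has no promoter of its own. In this arrangement the plasmid serves as a building block: a gene of interest, or genomic homology arms, can be inserted in frame on either side of mCherry to produce red fluorescent fusion proteins driven by promoter sequences supplied by the user. The finished cassette, together with the sulfonylurea marker, would then be delivered on the T-DNA. The associated publication concerns centromere dynamics in the cereal blast fungus, which suggests use in protein localisation imaging there. The sequenced record is 12,425 nt, longer than the 11,085 bp listed in the catalogue, and the record does not explain this difference.
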