Features (pLannotate 1.2.2; 17 found; start..end, strand, type, name):
    503..2185    +  CDS            ILV2 (fragment): ILVB_YEAST - Also known as SMR1. Experimental evidence at protein level: Swiss-Prot protein existence level 1. From Saccharomyces cerevisiae (strain ATCC 204508 / S288c) (Baker's yeast).
   2659..2676    +  misc_feature   MCS (fragment): pUC18/19 multiple cloning site
   2677..3381    +  CDS            mCherry: mCherry is a basic (constitutively fluorescent) red fluorescent protein published in 2004, derived from Discosoma sp.. It is reported to be a very rapidly-maturing monomer with low acid sensitivity.
   3394..3417    +  misc_feature   MCS (fragment): pUC18/19 multiple cloning site
   4311..4465    +  CDS            lacZα (fragment): LacZα fragment of β-galactosidase; lacZ fragment
   4531..4555    +  misc_feature   RB T-DNA repeat: right border repeat from nopaline C58 T-DNA
   4895..5296    +  CDS            Y4CG_SINFN (fragment): Protein inferred from homology: Swiss-Prot protein existence level 3. From Sinorhizobium fredii (strain NBRC 101917 / NGR234).
   5856..6485    +  CDS            pVS1 StaA: stability protein from the Pseudomonas plasmid pVS1 (Heeb et al., 2000)
   6914..7987    +  CDS            pVS1 RepA: replication protein from the Pseudomonas plasmid pVS1 (Heeb et al., 2000)
   8053..8247    +  rep_origin     pVS1 oriV: origin of replication for the Pseudomonas plasmid pVS1 (Heeb et al., 2000)
   8450..8489    +  CDS            rop (fragment): Rop protein, which maintains plasmids at low copy number; rop
   8591..8731    +  misc_feature   bom: basis of mobility region from pBR322
   8917..9505    -  rep_origin     ori: high-copy-number ColE1/pMB1/pBR322/pUC origin of replication
   9613..9682    -  ncRNA          RNA-OUT: Accession: RF00240 - RNA-OUT
  10930..11724   -  CDS            KanR: aminoglycoside phosphotransferase; aphA-3; confers resistance to kanamycin
  12149..12173   +  misc_feature   LB T-DNA repeat: left border repeat from nopaline C58 T-DNA
  12251..12425   -  polyA_signal   CaMV poly(A) signal: cauliflower mosaic virus polyadenylation signal
>Addgene plasmid #118995 | pFGL1259R | addgene full sequence | sequence record 232213 | Addgene NGS Result
CTCGACAATCACGAGCGAGCGAACAAACAGGCAGAGTTACAAACGCCATCACTACGCCTTGTCTTTTCGT
CTCTGTTACGTGTCGCCACCCCCATGCGAGCTACACGTCTGCGCCTGAAGTCACAAGGCTTGCAATTTCA
TGACGATGAACAACACTGACACTTCTGTTACAGAGCACCTCGAACTAAGCCCAGCGCCAGCTTCAATGCT
CGCCGCGATCCCCAGCCTCTGGTCAACCCTCGCTCAGGTGAGGCAGACGAATCGTAAGTTGCGCCAACAC
CGCTCCTACACCGCCAAGACCCATACCGCCGTCGCATTTGGACAAGCACAAGACTGATTTGACCGTGGCA
TAGATTCATTGGCAAGACGGGAGGAGAGATTTTCCACGAGATGATGCTGAGGCAAAACGTCAAGCATATC
TGTAAGCGTCTAATTCTACAAATTCCTACCCTCGATTTCAACCACATATTCAACCACATATTCTGACACA
TGAGTCACAGTCGGTTACCCTGGCGGTGCTATCCTTCCCGTGTTCGACGCGATCTACAACTCGAAGCACA
TCGACTTTGTTCTGCCCAAGCATGAGCAAGGCGCCGGCCACATGGCAGAGGGCTATGCTCGCGCTTCAGG
CAAACCCGGCGTTGTTCTCGTCACCTCCGGCCCCGGTGCCACAAATGTCATCACTCCCATGGCCGACGCT
CTTGCCGACGGTACACCTCTGGTTGTATTCTCAGGACAGGTTGTTACCTCTGATATTGGAAGCGACGCCT
TCCAGGAGGCCGACGTCATAGGCATCTCCCGGTCTTGCACCAAGTGGAACGTCATGGTTAAGAGCGCTGA
CGAGCTCCCGAGGAGAATTAACGAGGCCTTTGAGATTGCCACCAGTGGGCGACCTGGGCCTGTCTTGGTC
GATCTGCCCAAGGACGTCACGGCTAGTGTGCTGAGGAGGGCTATCCCCACCGAGACCTCGATTCCCTCTA
TTAGCGCAGCAGCACGGGCTGTCCAAGAGGCAGGCCGAAAGCAGCTTGAGCACTCCATCAAACGCGTAGC
CGATCTCGTCAACATTGCCAAGAAGCCCGTCATATATGCCGGCCAAGGTGTCATTTTGTCGGAAGGCGGC
GTTGAACTTCTCAAGGCGCTTGCCGACAAGGCCTCGATTCCTGTCACCACCACTCTGCATGGTCTGGGAG
CCTTTGACGAGCTCGACGAGAAGGCACTGCACATGCTTGGTATGCACGGTTCGGCTTATGCCAACATGTC
CATGCAAGAGGCCGATTTGATCATTGCCCTTGGTGGCCGCTTCGATGACCGTGTCACTGGCAGCATCCCC
AAATTTGCTCCTGCCGCCAAGCTAGCTGCTGCTGAAGGACGCGGAGGTATTGTCCACTTCGAGATTATGC
CCAAGAACATCAACAAGGTCGTCCAAGCAACAGAGGCCATTGAGGGCGACGTTGCTTCGAACTTGAAGCT
GTTGCTCCCCAAGATTGAACAACGATCCATGACCGATCGCAAGGAGTGGTTCGACCAGATCAAGGAGTGG
AAGGAGAAGTGGCCTCTGTCACATTATGAGAGGGCCGAGCGTAGTGGTCTCATCAAGCCTCAGACTCTGA
TCGAGGAGCTGAGCAACCTGACTGCTGACCGCAAGGACATGACCTACATCACAACCGGTGTTGGCCAGCA
CCAAATGTGGACAGCACAACATTTCAGGTGGAGGCACCCACGGTCCATGATCACCTCTGGCGGTTTGGGA
ACCATGGGATATGGTCTGCCGGCAGCGATTGGCGCCAAGGTTGCTAGGCCAGATGCTTTGGTCATTGACA
TCGACGGCGACGCATCGTTCAACATGACTCTGACAGAGCTTTCGACGGCGGCACAGTTCAACATTGGCGT
CAAGGTCATTGTCTTGAACAACGAGGAGCAGGGAATGGTGACCCAATGGCAGAACTTGTTCTACGAGGAC
CGCTACTCACATACACACCAGCGCAACCCAGACTTCATGAAGCTCGCCGATGCAATGGACGTTCAACATC
GCCGTGTTTCGAAGCCTGACGATGTCGTTGATGCTCTGACGTGGCTGATCAACACCGACGGCCCCGCTCT
GCTTGAGGTGATGACTGATAAGAAGGTTCCTGTTCTGCCCATGGTGCCCGGAGGTAACGGCCTGCACGAG
TTCATCACGTTTGATGCCAGTAAGTAATATATCCAATGCACTCCTGTGGCCCATTTTGAGCCTTGGGTAT
GATTCTAGTTCAACTTGCTAACCAGTGCATCAACTCGTATAGGCAAGGATAAGCAACGGAGAGAGCTGAT
GCGCGCGAGGACGAATGGCCTGCACGGTTAAGTTGATAATGGGAATTGATTATTGCACGGGAATTTGCAT
CTCGACTAAATCATTCCACTCAACATTCAGGCTCCTCTGCGCACGTAAAGTGCCAAAGGCAATACCCTGC
TCGGTGGAATGCCGCCGGGCTTGTCGATTTTACGCACATATGCGCATTCTTGACTTGAAGCGGAGGAGTT
CTTCGTTGCGGGTTACAGTGTTTTAATAAAAGAATGGTCAAATCAAACTGCTAGATATACCTGTCAGACA
CTCTAGTTGTTGACCCCTATACTCTTAATACATCAGACAGTACATGCATGTTGCATGATGATGCTCGAGA
ATTCGAGCTCGGTACCGTGAGCAAGGGCGAGGAGGATAACATGGCCATCATCAAGGAGTTCATGCGCTTC
AAGGTGCACATGGAGGGCTCCGTGAACGGCCACGAGTTCGAGATCGAGGGCGAGGGCGAGGGCCGCCCCT
ACGAGGGCACCCAGACCGCCAAGCTGAAGGTGACCAAGGGTGGCCCCCTGCCCTTCGCCTGGGACATCCT
GTCCCCTCAGTTCATGTACGGCTCCAAGGCCTACGTGAAGCACCCCGCCGACATCCCCGACTACTTGAAG
CTGTCCTTCCCCGAGGGCTTCAAGTGGGAGCGCGTGATGAACTTCGAGGACGGTGGCGTGGTGACCGTGA
CCCAGGACTCCTCCCTGCAGGACGGCGAGTTCATCTACAAGGTGAAGCTGCGCGGCACCAACTTCCCCTC
CGACGGCCCCGTAATGCAGAAGAAGACCATGGGCTGGGAGGCCTCCTCCGAGCGGATGTACCCCGAGGAC
GGCGCCCTGAAGGGCGAGATCAAGCAGAGGCTGAAGCTGAAGGACGGCGGCCACTACGACGCTGAGGTCA
AGACCACCTACAAGGCCAAGAAGCCCGTGCAGCTGCCCGGCGCCTACAACGTCAACATCAAGTTGGACAT
CACCTCCCACAACGAGGACTACACCATCGTGGAACAGTACGAACGCGCCGAGGGCCGCCACTCCACCGGC
GGCATGGACGAGCTGTACAAGGGATCCACTAGTTCTAGAGTCGACCTGCAGGCATGCTCCACAGGGACAA
ATACCCTCCAGGGGTAATTCTATTTTGGACAAAAAGTTGGAACTTTTGTGATACCATGGTGTTAAGAATG
TCTTATGGACAAGGGGACGATACATTTGAGCTGCGGGAATGGTTAGCGGCTTGTGTAAATATTGCATCAT
TTTTTTTTTCTCTTTTACTTTTTTCTTCTTCTTCTGGCTTGGTATTCGTGCGTTTAATTCGTTTCATTCT
TCTACTTTATTCGAAGCACATTCCTTGCGTCATCAGTATCATTGATACAAGTGATGTTTCCAACTGAACA
AATGTTACAACATTGGTCCGTTCCAGCCTTTGTTCATGAGCAGCACCGGTATTTGAACCTCCAGGTTAGA
GTAGCCTGGGAAATGCAACGAGCATTCTGCCTAATACTAGCTGCCACTCGAAGGCATTTATAGTTTTGCT
GAGGTTTCAATGACGCCCCTCTGAAGACAAAGTAGCACAACGGCATTGACGAGACTACTACTGGTGGTTG
AACTGACTTTTGCACCTTGCTGCTGCTCTTTGGAAGAGGCTTGACCATCCACTGCGGAAGAGGTGCTTGT
TGCCTTGGGATTTACTTACTTGTCCGTCATCTTGGCGGACTGGGCCGAGCAACCAACCAGCATCAACCTT
GGTCGCAGAAGACATTTTGAATCTTGGCAAAGTGTGCTATCTATTTTGGGCGTGGAAATGGTTCTTGAGT
TTGTTAGGTGGGCCCTGGGAGGGATGCGCGGTCAACTCCTCACGACTGCATAAATCTAATGGAGATGAAG
GTGTCGTTGGAGAAGTTGCAGATTATATCGGTGCATGAAGCATTTGAACAGTCCCAAATTATACCACTTT
CATCGATACAATTCTGTCAATGACTGGTTGTGAAGCTTGGCACTGGCCGTCGTTTTACAACGTCGTGACT
GGGAAAACCCTGGCGTTACCCAACTTAATCGCCTTGCAGCACATCCCCCTTTCGCCAGCTGGCGTAATAG
CGAAGAGGCCCGCACCGATCGCCCTTCCCAACAGTTGCGCAGCCTGAATGGCGAATGCTAGAGCAGCTTG
AGCTTGGATCAGATTGTCGTTTCCCGCCTTCAGTTTAAACTATCAGTGTTTGACAGGATATATTGGCGGG
TAAACCTAAGAGAAAAGAGCGTTTATTAGAATAATCGGATATTTAAAAGGGCGTGAAAAGGTTTATCCGT
TGGTCCATTTGTATGTCCATGCCAACCACAGGGTTCCCCTCGGGATCAAAGTACTTTGATCCAACCCCTC
CGCTGCTATAGTGCAGTCGGCTTCTGACGTTCAGTGCAGCCGTCTTCTGAAAACGACATGTCGCACAAGT
CCTAAGTTACGCGACAGGCTGCCGCCCTGCCCTTTTCCTGGCGTTTTCTTGTCGCGTGTTTTAGTCGCAT
AAAGTAGAATACTTGCGACTAGAACCGGAGACATTACGCCATGAACAAGAGCGCCGCCGCTGGCCTGCTG
GGCTATGCCCGCGTCAGCACCGACGACCAGGACTTGACCAACCAACGGGCCGAACTGCACGCGGCCGGCT
GCACCAAGCTGTTTTCCGAGAAGATCACCGGCACCAGGCGCGACCGCCCGGAGCTGGCCAGGATGCTTGA
CCACCTACGCCCTGGCGACGTTGTGACAGTGACCAGGCTAGACCGCCTGGCCCGCAGCACCCGCGACCTA
CTGGACATTGCCGAGCGCATCCAGGAGGCCGGCGCGGGCCTGCGTAGCCTGGCAGAGCCGTGGGCCGACA
CCACCACGCCGGCCGGCCGCATGGTGTTGACCGTGTTCGCCGGCATTGCCGAGTTCGAGCGTTCCCTAAT
CATCGACCGCACCCGGAGCGGGCGCGAGGCCGCCAAGGCCCGAGGCGTGAAGTTTGGCCCCCGCCCTACC
CTCACCCCGGCACAGATCGCGCACGCCCGCGAGCTGATCGACCAGGAAGGCCGCACCGTGAAAGAGGCGG
CTGCACTGCTTGGCGTGCATCGCTCGACCCTGTACCGCGCACTTGAGCGCAGCGAGGAAGTGACGCCCAC
CGAGGCCAGGCGGCGCGGTGCCTTCCGTGAGGACGCATTGACCGAGGCCGACGCCCTGGCGGCCGCCGAG
AATGAACGCCAAGAGGAACAAGCATGAAACCGCACCAGGACGGCCAGGACGAACCGTTTTTCATTACCGA
AGAGATCGAGGCGGAGATGATCGCGGCCGGGTACGTGTTCGAGCCGCCCGCGCACGTCTCAACCGTGCGG
CTGCATGAAATCCTGGCCGGTTTGTCTGATGCCAAGCTGGCGGCCTGGCCGGCCAGCTTGGCCGCTGAAG
AAACCGAGCGCCGCCGTCTAAAAAGGTGATGTGTATTTGAGTAAAACAGCTTGCGTCATGCGGTCGCTGC
GTATATGATGCGATGAGTAAATAAACAAATACGCAAGGGGAACGCATGAAGGTTATCGCTGTACTTAACC
AGAAAGGCGGGTCAGGCAAGACGACCATCGCAACCCATCTAGCCCGCGCCCTGCAACTCGCCGGGGCCGA
TGTTCTGTTAGTCGATTCCGATCCCCAGGGCAGTGCCCGCGATTGGGCGGCCGTGCGGGAAGATCAACCG
CTAACCGTTGTCGGCATCGACCGCCCGACGATTGACCGCGACGTGAAGGCCATCGGCCGGCGCGACTTCG
TAGTGATCGACGGAGCGCCCCAGGCGGCGGACTTGGCTGTGTCCGCGATCAAGGCAGCCGACTTCGTGCT
GATTCCGGTGCAGCCAAGCCCTTACGACATATGGGCCACCGCCGACCTGGTGGAGCTGGTTAAGCAGCGC
ATTGAGGTCACGGATGGAAGGCTACAAGCGGCCTTTGTCGTGTCGCGGGCGATCAAAGGCACGCGCATCG
GCGGTGAGGTTGCCGAGGCGCTGGCCGGGTACGAGCTGCCCATTCTTGAGTCCCGTATCACGCAGCGCGT
GAGCTACCCAGGCACTGCCGCCGCCGGCACAACCGTTCTTGAATCAGAACCCGAGGGCGACGCTGCCCGC
GAGGTCCAGGCGCTGGCCGCTGAAATTAAATCAAAACTCATTTGAGTTAATGAGGTAAAGAGAAAATGAG
CAAAAGCACAAACACGCTAAGTGCCGGCCGTCCGAGCGCACGCAGCAGCAAGGCTGCAACGTTGGCCAGC
CTGGCAGACACGCCAGCCATGAAGCGGGTCAACTTTCAGTTGCCGGCGGAGGATCACACCAAGCTGAAGA
TGTACGCGGTACGCCAAGGCAAGACCATTACCGAGCTGCTATCTGAATACATCGCGCAGCTACCAGAGTA
AATGAGCAAATGAATAAATGAGTAGATGAATTTTAGCGGCTAAAGGAGGCGGCATGGAAAATCAAGAACA
ACCAGGCACCGACGCCGTGGAATGCCCCATGTGTGGAGGAACGGGCGGTTGGCCAGGCGTAAGCGGCTGG
GTTGCCTGCCGGCCCTGCAATGGCACTGGAACCCCCAAGCCCGAGGAATCGGCGTGAGCGGTCGCAAACC
ATCCGGCCCGGTACAAATCGGCGCGGCGCTGGGTGATGACCTGGTGGAGAAGTTGAAGGCCGCGCAGGCC
GCCCAGCGGCAACGCATCGAGGCAGAAGCACGCCCCGGTGAATCGTGGCAAGCGGCCGCTGATCGAATCC
GCAAAGAATCCCGGCAACCGCCGGCAGCCGGTGCGCCGTCGATTAGGAAGCCGCCCAAGGGCGACGAGCA
ACCAGATTTTTTCGTTCCGATGCTCTATGACGTGGGCACCCGCGATAGTCGCAGCATCATGGACGTGGCC
GTTTTCCGTCTGTCGAAGCGTGACCGACGAGCTGGCGAGGTGATCCGCTACGAGCTTCCAGACGGGCACG
TAGAGGTTTCCGCAGGGCCGGCCGGCATGGCCAGTGTGTGGGATTACGACCTGGTACTGATGGCGGTTTC
CCATCTAACCGAATCCATGAACCGATACCGGGAAGGGAAGGGAGACAAGCCCGGCCGCGTGTTCCGTCCA
CACGTTGCGGACGTACTCAAGTTCTGCCGGCGAGCCGATGGCGGAAAGCAGAAAGACGACCTGGTAGAAA
CCTGCATTCGGTTAAACACCACGCACGTTGCCATGCAGCGTACGAAGAAGGCCAAGAACGGCCGCCTGGT
GACGGTATCCGAGGGTGAAGCCTTGATTAGCCGCTACAAGATCGTAAAGAGCGAAACCGGGCGGCCGGAG
TACATCGAGATCGAGCTAGCTGATTGGATGTACCGCGAGATCACAGAAGGCAAGAACCCGGACGTGCTGA
CGGTTCACCCCGATTACTTTTTGATCGATCCCGGCATCGGCCGTTTTCTCTACCGCCTGGCACGCCGCGC
CGCAGGCAAGGCAGAAGCCAGATGGTTGTTCAAGACGATCTACGAACGCAGTGGCAGCGCCGGAGAGTTC
AAGAAGTTCTGTTTCACCGTGCGCAAGCTGATCGGGTCAAATGACCTGCCGGAGTACGATTTGAAGGAGG
AGGCGGGGCAGGCTGGCCCGATCCTAGTCATGCGCTACCGCAACCTGATCGAGGGCGAAGCATCCGCCGG
TTCCTAATGTACGGAGCAGATGCTAGGGCAAATTGCCCTAGCAGGGGAAAAAGGTCGAAAAGGTCTCTTT
CCTGTGGATAGCACGTACATTGGGAACCCAAAGCCGTACATTGGGAACCGGAACCCGTACATTGGGAACC
CAAAGCCGTACATTGGGAACCGGTCACACATGTAAGTGACTGATATAAAAGAGAAAAAAGGCGATTTTTC
CGCCTAAAACTCTTTAAAACTTATTAAAACTCTTAAAACCCGCCTGGCCTGTGCATAACTGTCTGGCCAG
CGCACAGCCGAAGAGCTGCAAAAAGCGCCTACCCTTCGGTCGCTGCGCTCCCTACGCCCCGCCGCTTCGC
GTCGGCCTATCGCGGCCGCTGGCCGCTCAAAAATGGCTGGCCTACGGCCAGGCAATCTACCAGGGCGCGG
ACAAGCCGCGCCGTCGCCACTCGACCGCCGGCGCCCACATCAAGGCACCCTGCCTCGCGCGTTTCGGTGA
TGACGGTGAAAACCTCTGACACATGCAGCTCCCGGAGACGGTCACAGCTTGTCTGTAAGCGGATGCCGGG
AGCAGACAAGCCCGTCAGGGCGCGTCAGCGGGTGTTGGCGGGTGTCGGGGCGCAGCCATGACCCAGTCAC
GTAGCGATAGCGGAGTGTATACTGGCTTAACTATGCGGCATCAGAGCAGATTGTACTGAGAGTGCACCAT
ATGCGGTGTGAAATACCGCACAGATGCGTAAGGAGAAAATACCGCATCAGGCGCTCTTCCGCTTCCTCGC
TCACTGACTCGCTGCGCTCGGTCGTTCGGCTGCGGCGAGCGGTATCAGCTCACTCAAAGGCGGTAATACG
GTTATCCACAGAATCAGGGGATAACGCAGGAAAGAACATGTGAGCAAAAGGCCAGCAAAAGGCCAGGAAC
CGTAAAAAGGCCGCGTTGCTGGCGTTTTTCCATAGGCTCCGCCCCCCTGACGAGCATCACAAAAATCGAC
GCTCAAGTCAGAGGTGGCGAAACCCGACAGGACTATAAAGATACCAGGCGTTTCCCCCTGGAAGCTCCCT
CGTGCGCTCTCCTGTTCCGACCCTGCCGCTTACCGGATACCTGTCCGCCTTTCTCCCTTCGGGAAGCGTG
GCGCTTTCTCATAGCTCACGCTGTAGGTATCTCAGTTCGGTGTAGGTCGTTCGCTCCAAGCTGGGCTGTG
TGCACGAACCCCCCGTTCAGCCCGACCGCTGCGCCTTATCCGGTAACTATCGTCTTGAGTCCAACCCGGT
AAGACACGACTTATCGCCACTGGCAGCAGCCACTGGTAACAGGATTAGCAGAGCGAGGTATGTAGGCGGT
GCTACAGAGTTCTTGAAGTGGTGGCCTAACTACGGCTACACTAGAAGGACAGTATTTGGTATCTGCGCTC
TGCTGAAGCCAGTTACCTTCGGAAAAAGAGTTGGTAGCTCTTGATCCGGCAAACAAACCACCGCTGGTAG
CGGTGGTTTTTTTGTTTGCAAGCAGCAGATTACGCGCAGAAAAAAAGGATCTCAAGAAGATCCTTTGATC
TTTTCTACGGGGTCTGACGCTCAGTGGAACGAAAACTCACGTTAAGGGCTGATGAATCCCCTAATGATTT
TGGTAAAAATCATTAAGTTAAGGTGGATACACATCTTGTCATATGATCAAATGGTTTCGCGAAAAATCAA
TAATCAGACAACAAGATGTGCGAACTCGATATTTTACACGACTCTCTTTACCAATTCTGCCCCGAATTAC
ACTTAAAACGACTCAACAGCTTAACGTTGGCTTGCCACGCCTTACTTGACTGTAAAACTCTCACTCTTAC
CGAACTTGGCCGTAACCTGCCAACCAAAGCGAGAACAAAACATAACATCAAACGAATCGACCGATTGTTA
GGTAATCGTCACCTCCACAAAGAGCGACTCGCTGTATACCGTTGGCATGCTAGCTTTATCTGTTCGGGCA
ATACGATGCCCATTGTACTTGTTGACTGGTCTGATATTCGTGAGCAAAAACGACTTATGGTATTGCGAGC
TTCAGTCGCACTACACGGTCGTTCTGTTACTCTTTATGAGAAAGCGTTCCCGCTTTCAGAGCAATGTTCA
AAGAAAGCTCATGACCAATTTCTAGCCGACCTTGCGAGCATTCTACCGAGTAACACCACACCGCTCATTG
TCAGTGATGCTGGCTTTAAAGTGCCATGGTATAAATCCGTTGAGAAGCTGGGTTGGTACTGGTTAAGTCG
AGTAAGAGGAAAAGTACAATATGCAGACCTAGGAGCGGAAAACTGGAAACCTATCAGCAACTTACATGAT
ATGTCATCTAGTCACTCAAAGACTTTAGGCTATAAGAGGCTGACTAAAAGCAATCCAATCTCATGCCAAA
TTCTATTGTATAAATCTCGCTCTAAAGGCCGAAAAAATCAGCGCTCGACACGGACTCATTGTCACCACCC
GTCACCTAAAATCTACTCAGCGTCGGCAAAGGAGCCATGGGTTCTAGCAACTAACTTACCTGTTGAAATT
CGAACACCCAAACAACTTGTTAATATCTATTCGAAGCGAATGCAGATTGAAGAAACCTTCCGAGACTTGA
AAAGTCCTGCCTACGGACTAGGCCTACGCCATAGCCGAACGAGCAGCTCAGAGCGTTTTGATATCATGCT
GCTAATCGCCCTGATGCTTCAACTAACATGTTGGCTTGCGGGCGTTCATGCTCAGAAACAAGGTTGGGAC
AAGCACTTCCAGGCTAACACAGTCAGAAATCGAAACGTACTCTCAACAGTTCGCTTAGGCATGGAAGTTT
TGCGGCATTCTGGCTACACAATAACAAGGGAAGACTTACTCGTGGCTGCAACCCTACTAGCTCAAAATTT
ATTCACACATGGTTACGCTTTGGGGAAATTATGAGGGGATCTCTCAGCGTTAAGGGATTTTGGTCATGCA
TTCTAGGTACTAAAACAATTCATCCAGTAAAATATAATATTTTATTTTCTCCCAATCAGGCTTGATCCCC
AGTAAGTCAAAAAATAGCTCGACATACTGTTCTTCCCCGATATCCTCCCTGATCGACCGGACGCAGAAGG
CAATGTCATACCACTTGTCCGCCCTGCCGCTTCTCCCAAGATCAATAAAGCCACTTACTTTGCCATCTTT
CACAAAGATGTTGCTGTCTCCCAGGTCGCCGTGGGAAAAGACAAGTTCCTCTTCGGGCTTTTCCGTCTTT
AAAAAATCATACAGCTCGCGCGGATCTTTAAATGGAGTGTCTTCTTCCCAGTTTTCGCAATCCACATCGG
CCAGATCGTTATTCAGTAAGTAATCCAATTCGGCTAAGCGGCTGTCTAAGCTATTCGTATAGGGACAATC
CGATATGTCGATGGAGTGAAAGAGCCTGATGCACTCCGCATACAGCTCGATAATCTTTTCAGGGCTTTGT
TCATCTTCATACTCTTCCGAGCAAAGGACGCCATCGGCCTCACTCATGAGCAGATTGCTCCAGCCATCAT
GCCGTTCAAAGTGCAGGACCTTTGGAACAGGCAGCTTTCCTTCCAGCCATAGCATCATGTCCTTTTCCCG
TTCCACATCATAGGTGGTCCCTTTATACCGGCTGTCCGTCATTTTTAAATATAGGTTTTCATTTTCTCCC
ACCAGCTTATATACCTTAGCAGGAGACATTCCTTCCGTATCTTTTACGCAGCGGTATTTTTCGATCAGTT
TTTTCAATTCCGGTGATATTCTCATTTTAGCCATTTATTATTTCCTTCCTCTTTTCTACAGTATTTAAAG
ATACCCCAAGAAGCTAATTATAACAAGACGAACTCCAATTCACTGTTCCTTGCATTCTAAAACCTTAAAT
ACCAGAAAACAGCTTTTTCAAAGTTGTTTTCAAAGTTGGCGTATAACATAGTATCGACGGAGCCGATTTT
GAAACCGCGGTGATCACAGGCAGCAACGCTCTGTCATCGTTACAATCAACATGCTACCCTCCGCGAGATC
ATCCGTGTTTCAAACCCGGCAGCTTAGTTGCCGTTCTTCCGAATAGCATCGGTAACATGAGCAAAGTCTG
CCGCCTTACAACGGCTCTCCCGCTGACGCCGTCCCGGACTGATGGGCTGCCTGTATCGAGTGGTGATTTT
GTGCCGAGCTGCCGGTCGGGGAGCTGTTGGCTGGCTGGTGGCAGGATATATTGTGGTGTAAACAAATTGA
CGCTTAGACAACTTAATAACACATTGCGGACGTTTTTAATGTACTGAATTAACGCCGAATTAATTCGGGG
GATCTGGATTTTAGTACTGGATTTTGGTTTTAGGAATTAGAAATTTTATTGATAGAAGTATTTTACAAAT
ACAAATACATACTAAGGGTTTCTTATATGCTCAACACATGAGCGAAACCCTATAGGAACCCTAATTCCCT
TATCTGGGAACTACTCACACATTATTATGGAGAAA
