>Addgene plasmid #118995 | pFGL1259R | depositor partial sequence | sequence record 226287 | mCherry (without start and stop codons)
GGTACCGTGAGCAAGGGCGAGGAGGATAACATGGCCATCATCAAGGAGTTCATGCGCTTCAAGGTGCACA
TGGAGGGCTCCGTGAACGGCCACGAGTTCGAGATCGAGGGCGAGGGCGAGGGCCGCCCCTACGAGGGCAC
CCAGACCGCCAAGCTGAAGGTGACCAAGGGTGGCCCCCTGCCCTTCGCCTGGGACATCCTGTCCCCTCAG
TTCATGTACGGCTCCAAGGCCTACGTGAAGCACCCCGCCGACATCCCCGACTACTTGAAGCTGTCCTTCC
CCGAGGGCTTCAAGTGGGAGCGCGTGATGAACTTCGAGGACGGTGGCGTGGTGACCGTGACCCAGGACTC
CTCCCTGCAGGACGGCGAGTTCATCTACAAGGTGAAGCTGCGCGGCACCAACTTCCCCTCCGACGGCCCC
GTAATGCAGAAGAAGACCATGGGCTGGGAGGCCTCCTCCGAGCGGATGTACCCCGAGGACGGCGCCCTGA
AGGGCGAGATCAAGCAGAGGCTGAAGCTGAAGGACGGCGGCCACTACGACGCTGAGGTCAAGACCACCTA
CAAGGCCAAGAAGCCCGTGCAGCTGCCCGGCGCCTACAACGTCAACATCAAGTTGGACATCACCTCCCAC
AACGAGGACTACACCATCGTGGAACAGTACGAACGCGCCGAGGGCCGCCACTCCACCGGCGGCATGGACG
AGCTGTACAAGGGATCC
